Addgene plasmid #146426: pAc5.1B-lambdaN-HA-DmGW182-4xmut_G
Purpose: Insect Expression of DmGW182-4xmut
Depositing lab: Elisa Izaurralde. Depositing organization: Max Planck Institute for Developmental Biology. Publication: A C-terminal silencing domain in GW182 is essential for miRNA function. Eulalio A, Helms S, Fritzsch C, Fauser M, Izaurralde E. RNA. 2009 Jun;15(6):1067-77. doi: 10.1261/rna.1605509. Epub 2009 Apr 21. PubMed 19383769.
Backbone
  Vector backbone: Unknown
  Vector type: Insect Expression
Growth in bacteria
  Bacterial resistance: Ampicillin, 100 μg/mL
  Growth temperature: 37°C
  Growth strain: DH5alpha
  Copy number: Low Copy
Gene/Insert
  Gene/Insert name: DmGW182-4xmut
  Species: D. melanogaster (fly)
  Entrez Gene: gw (a.k.a. Dmel_CG31992, CG11484, CG31992, CG9905, Dmel\CG31992, GQ182, GW, GW182, Gw, Gw182, anon-EST:Posey205, dGW182, gw182)
  Cloning method: Unknown
Terms and licenses: Academic/Nonprofit Terms; Industry Terms: Not Available to Industry
Depositor comments: Plasmids from this collection were made available to the research community and donated after the lab closed. Please note that the sequence provided by the depositing laboratory may be theoretical/predicted or based on Sanger sequencing results. There may be discrepancies between sequencing results obtained by Addgene and the depositor sequence. If an Addgene verified sequence is not available, please contact before placing your order to request that our lab fully sequence the plasmid.
How to cite: pAc5.1B-lambdaN-HA-DmGW182-4xmut_G was a gift from Elisa Izaurralde (Addgene plasmid # 146426 ; http://n2t.net/addgene:146426 ; RRID:Addgene_146426)
