[The description below was written by a language model from this plasmid's Addgene catalogue record and pLannotate feature annotations shown in this document.]
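Description:
pAc5.1B-lambdaN-HA-DmGW182-4xmut_G is a 9.6 kb insect expression plasmid for producing a mutant form of Drosophila melanogaster GW182 (the gw gene product, a partner of the miRNA silencing machinery). The catalogue lists the backbone as unknown, although the name and the annotated parts point to a pAc5.1B-type vector. In bacteria it is maintained through a ColE1/pMB1-family origin and selected with ampicillin via the AmpR (β-lactamase) gene and its own promoter. The record lists it as low copy, even though the annotation tool describes the origin as a high-copy type. A tetracycline-resistance fragment and a short SV40 large T antigen fragment are also detected; these are partial and appear to be backbone remnants rather than functional elements.

Expression is driven by the strong, constitutive Drosophila actin 5C (Ac5) promoter and terminated by an SV40 polyadenylation signal. The open reading frame begins with a short fragment of the bacteriophage lambda N protein, followed by an HA epitope (annotated as a fragment of a 3xHA tag, consistent in length with a single copy) and then the full gw coding sequence. A V5 tag lies downstream of the insert, but the record does not say whether it is translated in frame. The lambda N peptide binds BoxB RNA hairpins, so fusions of this kind are typically used in tethering assays, where the protein is recruited to a BoxB-containing reporter mRNA to test its silencing activity independently of miRNA targeting. The HA tag permits detection or immunoprecipitation. The "4xmut" designation indicates four mutations in GW182, but their identity is not stated in the record. The associated study concerns a C-terminal silencing domain of GW182 required for miRNA function.
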