Features (pLannotate 1.2.2; 11 found; start..end, strand, type, name):
     56..2568    +  promoter       Ac5 promoter: Drosophila melanogaster actin 5C promoter
   2589..2654    +  CDS            N (fragment): REGN_LAMBD - Experimental evidence at protein level: Swiss-Prot protein existence level 1. Plays a role as a transcriptional antitermination factor that allows the virus to initiate its lytic phase. Activates expression of the delayed viral early genes by modifying host RNA polymerase (RNAP) into a form that is resistant to termination signals. This antitermination function requires the host NusA protein which serves to stabilize the interaction between antitermination protein N and host RNA polymerase. From Escherichia phage lambda (Bacteriophage lambda).
   2682..2708    +  CDS            3xHA (fragment): three tandem HA epitope tags
   2709..6860    +  CDS            gw: GAWKY_DROME - Also known as GW182 From Drosophila melanogaster (Fruit fly).
   6899..6940    +  CDS            V5 tag: epitope tag from simian virus 5
   7040..7174    -  polyA_signal   SV40 poly(A) signal: SV40 polyadenylation signal
   7197..7281    -  CDS            large T antigen (fragment): large T antigen from SV40 (simian virus 40)
   7282..7752    +  CDS            TcR (fragment): tetracycline efflux protein; tet; confers resistance to tetracycline
   7796..8384    -  rep_origin     ori: high-copy-number ColE1/pMB1/pBR322/pUC origin of replication
   8555..9415    -  CDS            AmpR: β-lactamase; bla; confers resistance to ampicillin, carbenicillin, and related antibiotics
   9416..9520    -  promoter       AmpR promoter: bla
>Addgene plasmid #146426 | pAc5.1B-lambdaN-HA-DmGW182-4xmut_G | depositor full sequence | sequence record 288871 | Full Sequence
CTTCAAGGAATTAATTCTATATTCTAAAAACACAAATGATACTTCTAAAAAAAATCATGAATGGCATCAA
CTCTGAATCAAATCTTTGCAGATGCACCTACTTCTCATTTCCACTGTCACATCATTTTTCCAGATCTCGC
TGCCTGTTATGTGGCCCACAAACCAAGACACGTTTTATGGCCATTAAAGCTGGCTGATCGTCGCCAAACA
CCAAATACATATCAATATGTACATTCGAGAAAGAAGCGATCAAAGAAGCGTCTTCGGGCGAGTAGGAGAA
TGCGGAGGAGAAGGAGAACGAGCTGATCTAGTATCTCTCCACAATCCAATGCCAACTGACCAACTGGCCA
TATTCGGAGCAATTTGAAGCCAATTTCCATCGCCTGGCGATCGCTCCATTCTTGGCTATATGTTTTTCAC
CGTTCCCGGGGCCATTTTCAAAGACTCGTCGGTAAGATAAGATTGTGTCACTCGCTGTCTCTCTTCATTT
GTCGAAGAATGCTGAGGAATTTCGCGATGACGTCGGCGAGTATTTTGAAGAATGAGAATAATTTGTATTT
ATACGAAAATCAGTTAGTGGAATTTTCTACAAAAACATGTTATCTATAGATAATTTTGTTGCAAAATATG
TTGACTATGACAAAGATTGTATGTATATACCTTTAATGTATTCTCATTTTCTTATGTATTTATAATGGCA
ATGATGATACTGATGATATTTTAAGATGATGCCAGACCACAGGCTGATTTCTGCGTCTTTTGCCGAACGC
AGTGCATGTGCGGTTGTTGTTTTTTGGAATAGTTTCAATTTTCGGACTGTCCGCTTTGATTTCAGTTTCT
TGGCTTATTCAAAAAGCAAAGTAAAGCCAAAAAAGCGAGATGGCAATACCAAATGCGGCAAAACGGTAGT
GGAAGGAAAGGGGTGCGGGGCAGCGGAAGGAAGGGTGGGGCGGGGCGTGGCGGGGTCTGTGGCTGGGCGC
GACGTCACCGACGTTGGAGCCACTCCTTTGACCATGTGTGCGTGTGTGTATTATTCGTGTCTCGCCACTC
GCCGGTTGTTTTTTTCTTTTTATCTCGCTCTCTCTAGCGCCATCTCGTACGCATGCTCAACGCACCGCAT
GTTGCCGTGTCCTTTATGCGTCATTTTGGCTCGAAATAGGCAATTATTTAAACAAAGATTAGTCAACGAA
AACGCTAAAATAAATAAGTCTACAATATGGTTACTTATTGCCATGTGTGTGCAGCCAACGATAGCAACAA
AAGCAACAACACAGTGGCTTTCCCTCTTTCACTTTTTGTTTGCAAGCGCGTGCGAGCAAGACGGCACGAC
CGGCAAACGCAATTACGCTGACAAAGAGCAGACGAAGTTTTGGCCGAAAAACATCAAGGCGCCTGATACG
AATGCATTTGCAATAACAATTGCGATATTTAATATTGTTTATGAAGCTGTTTGACTTCAAAACACACAAA
AAAAAAAATAAAACAAATTATTTGAAAGAGAATTAGGAATCGGACAGCTTATCGTTACGGGCTAACAGCA
CACCGAGACGAAATAGCTTACCTGACGTCACAGCCTCTGGAAGAACTGCCGCCAAGCAGAGAGAGAGAGA
AAAAGAGGGAGAGCAGCTTAGACCGCATGTGCTTGTGTGTGAGGCGTCTCTCTCTTCGTCTCCTGTTTGC
GCAAACGCATAGACTGCACTGAGAAAATCGATTACCTATTTTTTATGAATGAATATTTGCACTATTACTA
TTCAAAACTATTAAGATAGCAATCACATTCAATAGCCAAATACTATACCACCTGAGCGATGCAACGAAAT
GATCAATTTGAGCAAAAATGCTGCATATTTAGGACGGCATCATTATAGAAATGCTTCTTGCTGTGTACTT
TTCTCTCGTCTGGCAGCTGTTTCGCCGTTATTGTTAAAACCGGCTTAAGTTAGGTGTGTTTTCTACGACT
AGTGATGCCCCTACTAGAAGATGTGTGTTGCACAAATGTCCCTGAATAACCAATTTGAAGTGCAGATAGC
AGTAAACGTAAGCTAATATGAATATTATTTAACTGTAATGTTTTAATATCGCTGGACATTACTAATAAAC
CCACTATAAACACATGTACATATGTATGTTTTGGCATACAATGAGTAGTTGGGGAAAAAATGTGTAAAAG
CACCGTGACCATCACAGCATAAAGATAACCAGCTGAAGTATCGAATATGAGTAACCCCCAAATTGAATCA
CATGCCGCAACTGATAGGACCCATGGAAGTACACTCTTCATGGCGATATACAAGACACACACAAGCACGA
ACACCCAGTTGCGGAGGAAATTCTCCGTAAATGAAAACCCAATCGGCGAACAATTCATACCCATATATGG
TAAAAGTTTTGAACGCGACTTGAGAGCGGAGAGCATTGCGGCTGATAAGGTTTTAGCGCTAAGCGGGCTT
TATAAAACGGGCTGCGGGACCAGTTTTCATATCACTACCGTTTGAGTTCTTGTGCTGTGTGGATACTCCT
CCCGACACAAAGCCGCTCCATCAGCCAGCAGTCGTCTAATCCAGAGACCCCGGATCGGGGTACCCAACAT
GGACGCACAAACACGACGACGTGAGCGTCGCGCTGAGAAACAAGCTCAATGGAAAGCTGCAAACGGTGGA
TCTCCTCCAAGCTTGATGGCTTACCCATACGATGTTCCAGATTACGCTATGCGTGAAGCCCTTTTTTCCC
AAGATGCCGCGGCCTGTCAGCATGTTAACCAGGATACTAATTGGGAAGTTCCCAGTTCGCCAGAACCAGC
CAATAAGGATGCACCCGGTCCACCAATGTGGAAGCCAAGCATTAACAATGGTACTGATCTTTGGGAGTCC
AATTTGAGAAACGGAGGTCAGCCGGCCGCACAGCAAGTTCCAAAGCCGTCGTGGGGTCATACACCATCCT
CTAACTTAGGTGGAACATGGGGTGAGGACGACGATGGCGCCGATAGTAGTAGTGTGTGGACTGGAGGAGC
TGTTAGCAACGCGGGATCCGGAGCTGCAGTGGGAGTAAACCAAGCCGGAGTTAATGTCGGTCCAGGCGGT
GTTGTTTCGTCTGGCGGACCTCAGTGGGGACAAGGTGTCGTTGGCGTCGGACTTGGATCAACTGGAGGTA
ACGGGTCAAGCAATATAACTGGATCGTCTGGAGTCGCAACAGGTAGTAGCGGAAACTCCAGCAACGCTGG
TAACGGTTGGGGAGACCCTCGTGAAATACGCCCTTTGGGAGTTGGTGGCTCCATGGATATTCGAAATGTT
GAACATCGCGGCGGTAACGGTTCTGGAGCAACTTCGAGCGATCCACGAGACATTCGCATGATCGATCCGC
GTGACCCTATTCGAGGAGATCCCCGTGGAATATCTGGTCGTCTTAATGGGACCTCTGAAATGTGGGGTCA
TCATCCACAAATGTCCCATAACCAGTTGCAAGGTATCAACAAAATGGTTGGTCAAAGTGTAGCAACTGCC
AGCACCAGTGTCGGAACATCTGGCTCGGGCATCGGTCCTGGAGGTCCCGGTCCTAGTACAGTATCAGGCA
ATATCCCAACACAGTGGGGGCCTGCTCAACCGGTAAGCGTTGGTGTAAGTGGTCCCAAAGACATGTCAAA
ACAGATAAGTGCAGCGGAGGAACCATCACCACCGCCTCAGCGTCGCAGTATTCCTAACTACGATGATGGT
ACATCGTTGGCGGCTCAGCAAACTCGTGTTCCCGCTGCAAGCGGTCACTGGAAAGACATGACTGATTCGA
TAGGTCGTAGTAGTCATCTCATGCGTGGCCAAAGCCAAACGGGAGGTATAGGAATAGCCGGCGTTGGAAA
TAGCAATGTTCCAGTGGGAGCCAATCCAAGTAATCCTATAAGCAGTGTAGTTGGACCTCAAGCCCGGATT
CCATCTGTGGGCGGCGTACAACACAAACCAGACGGCGGCGCTATGTGGGTGCATTCCGGCAATGTAGGTG
GCAGAAATAATGTTGCTGCTGTTACTACTGCAGCGGATGACACTCATAGCGTTAATGTCGGCGCTCCCAG
CAGTGGCAGTGTATCCAGCAACAATTGGGTTGATGACAAGTCCAACTCAACCTTGGCACAAAACTCTTGG
AGCGACCCGGCCCCTGTTGGAGTTAGTTGGGGCAATAAGCAAAGCAAACCGCCAAGCAATAGTGCTTCAT
CAGGTTGGAGCACTGCTGCGGGCGTGGTGGATGGGGTTGATCTAGGATCTGAGTGGAACACGCACGGGGG
GATTATTGGAAAATCTCAGCAACAACAAAAACTAGCGGGACTTAACGTGGGAATGGTGAACGTAATTAAC
GCGGAGATCATTAAGCAAAGCAAGCAATACAGGATCCTTGTCGAGAACGGCTTTAAAAAGGAAGATGTAG
AGCGGGCATTAGTGATTGCTAATATGAACATCGAAGAGGCAGCCGATATGCTCCGTGCCAACTCATCCCT
ATCAATGGATGGTTGGCGTCGACATGATGAGTCCCTTGGATCTTATGCCGACCACAATAGTTCAACAAGC
AGCGGTGGATTTGCTGGTCGTTACCCGGTCAACAGTGGACAACCTTCAATGTCCTTTCCTCATAATAACC
TTATGAATAACATGGGAGGTACCGCTGTTACTGGAGGTAACAACAATACAAACATGACAGCTTTACAGGT
GCAAAAGTATTTAAATCAAGGGCAACATGGTGTCGCTGTTGGACCGCAAGCCGTTGGTAATTCTTCAGCA
GTATCTGTCGGATTTGGTCAGAACACGTCTAACGCAGCAGTGGCAGGAGCAGCCTCTGTAAATATAGCAG
CAAATACAAACAACCAACCGTCTGGTCAGCAAATTCGCATGCTAGGCCAGCAAATTCAGTTGGCCATTCA
TAGTGGTTTCATATCTAGTCAGATATTGACTCAACCGCTAACTCAAACAACCCTTAACCTTTTAAACCAA
CTTCTTAGCAATATTAAGCATCTCCAGGCTGCGCAGCAATCCCTTACCCGCGGGGGAAATGTCAATCCAA
TGGCAGTGAATGTGGCTATATCTAAATACAAGCAGCAAATCCAGAATTTACAGAACCAGATAAATGCACA
ACAGGCTGTGTATGTAAAACAGCAAAATATGCAACCAACTTCACAACAACAACAGCCCCAACAACAGCAA
CTTCCTTCTGTTCATCTAAGTAACTCAGGCAACGACTATTTAAGAGGTCACGATGCAATAAATAATTTGC
AAAGCAACTTTTCTGAGCTCAATATTAATAAGCCAAGTGGATATCAAGGAGCGTCCAATCAACAATCCCG
ATTAAATCAGTGGAAGCTTCCAGTATTAGATAAGGAGATCAACTCTGACAGTACGGAATTTTCTCGTGCC
CCAGGTGCAACGAAACAAAATTTGACGGCCAACACAAGCAACATAAACTCTTTGGGTCTTCAAAACGATA
GTACATGGTCAACTGGACGCAGTATTGGTGACGGTTGGCCTGATCCCTCATCTGATAACGAGAATAAAGA
CTGGTCTGTTGCTCAGCCAACTTCAGCAGCAACTGCTTACACTGATCTGGTCCAAGAGTTTGAGCCAGGC
AAGCCATGGAAGGGTTCACAGATCAAAAGCATAGAAGATGATCCCAGCATTACACCAGGAAGCGTTGCTA
GATCTCCATTGTCTATTAATTCGACGCCAAAAGATGCTGACATATTTGCCAATACCGGTAAAAATTCACC
GACTGATTTACCGCCACTAAGTTTATCGTCGTCTACATGGAGTTTTAATCCAAACCAAAATTATCCGAGT
CACAGTTGGTCTGACAATAGTCAACAATGTACCGCCACTTCGGAGCTTTGGACAAGCCCGCTAAATAAAT
CATCGTCTCGAGGTCCCCCGCCAGGATTGACTGCCAATTCAAATAAATCTGCAAATAGTAATGCGTCAAC
GCCAACAACTATTACCGGAGGTGCGAATGGATGGTTACAGCCTCGAAGTGGCGGTGTTCAAACCACAAAC
ACTAATTGGACAGGTGGTAACACCACTTGGGGCTCCAGTTGGTTGCTTTTGAAAAATCTAACAGCACAGA
TTGATGGTCCTACTTTGCGTACACTGTGTATGCAGCATGGGCCCCTTGTCAGCTTTCACCCGTATTTGAA
CCAAGGAATTGCCTTATGTAAATATACTACTCGTGAGGAGGCGAACAAGGCGCAAATGGCGTTAAACAAC
TGTGTCCTCGCCAACACCACAATATTTGCTGAATCTCCCAGCGAGAACGAGGTGCAAAGCATTATGCAGC
ACTTACCACAAACTCCTTCCTCTACAAGCTCTAGTGGAACTAGTGGTGGCAACGTCGGAGGCGTCGGCAC
TTCAGCCAATAATGCAAACAGTGGTTCTGCAGCTTGTCTGTCCGGAAACAATAGCGGCAACGGAAACGGC
AGCGCGAGCGGCGCCGGCAGCGGCAACAATGGCAACAGTAGCTGCAACAACAGTGCCGCCGGGGGGGGCA
GCAGCAGCAACAACACGATTACCACTGTAGCAAATTCGAATCTTGTTGGTTCTAGTGGCTCTGTCTCAAA
TTCCTCTGGCGTTACTGCTAACTCTAGTACTGTTTCTGTAGTTAGTTGTACAGCGAGTGGGAATTCCATA
AATGGGGCAGGTACTGCAAACAGTTCTGGTTCAAAGAGTAGTGCAAACAATTTAGCTAGCGGCCAGTCTA
GCGCTTCTAACTTAACTAATAGCACCAATTCAACATGGCGACAAACTAGCCAAAACCAAGCTCTTCAAAG
TCAAAGCAGGCCATCAGGCAGAGAAGCTGACTTTGATTATATATCTCTCGTTTATTCCATTGTTGATGAT
TAAGCGGCCGCTCGAGTCTAGAGGGCCCGCGGTTCGAAGGTAAGCCTATCCCTAACCCTCTCCTCGGTCT
CGATTCTACGCGTACCGGTCATCATCACCATCACCATTGAGTTTAAACCCGCTGATCAGCCTCGACTGTG
CCTTCTAAGGCCTGAGCTCGCTGATCAGCCTCGATCGAGGATCCAGACATGATAAGATACATTGATGAGT
TTGGACAAACCACAACTAGAATGCAGTGAAAAAAATGCTTTATTTGTGAAATTTGTGATGCTATTGCTTT
ATTTGTAACCATTATAAGCTGCAATAAACAAGTTAACAACAACAATTGCATTCATTTTATGTTTCAGGTT
CAGGGGGAGGTGTGGGAGGTTTTTTAAAGCAAGTAAAACCTCTACAAATGTGGTATGGCTGATTATGATC
AGTCGACCGATGCCCTTGAGAGCCTTCAACCCAGTCAGCTCCTTCCGGTGGGCGCGGGGCATGACTATCG
TCGCCGCACTTATGACTGTCTTCTTTATCATGCAACTCGTAGGACAGGTGCCGGCAGCGCTCTGGGTCAT
TTTCGGCGAGGACCGCTTTCGCTGGAGCGCGACGATGATCGGCCTGTCGCTTGCGGTATTCGGAATCTTG
CACGCCCTCGCTCAAGCCTTCGTCACTGGTCCCGCCACCAAACGTTTCGGCGAGAAGCAGGCCATTATCG
CCGGCATGGCGGCCGACGCGCTGGGCTACGTCTTGCTGGCGTTCGCGACGCGAGGCTGGATGGCCTTCCC
CATTATGATTCTTCTCGCTTCCGGCGGCATCGGGATGCCCGCGTTGCAGGCCATGCTGTCCAGGCAGGTA
GATGACGACCATCAGGGACAGCTTCAAGGATCGCTCGCGGCTCTTACCAGCCAGCAAAAGGCCAGGAACC
GTAAAAAGGCCGCGTTGCTGGCGTTTTTCCATAGGCTCCGCCCCCCTGACGAGCATCACAAAAATCGACG
CTCAAGTCAGAGGTGGCGAAACCCGACAGGACTATAAAGATACCAGGCGTTTCCCCCTGGAAGCTCCCTC
GTGCGCTCTCCTGTTCCGACCCTGCCGCTTACCGGATACCTGTCCGCCTTTCTCCCTTCGGGAAGCGTGG
CGCTTTCTCAATGCTCACGCTGTAGGTATCTCAGTTCGGTGTAGGTCGTTCGCTCCAAGCTGGGCTGTGT
GCACGAACCCCCCGTTCAGCCCGACCGCTGCGCCTTATCCGGTAACTATCGTCTTGAGTCCAACCCGGTA
AGACACGACTTATCGCCACTGGCAGCAGCCACTGGTAACAGGATTAGCAGAGCGAGGTATGTAGGCGGTG
CTACAGAGTTCTTGAAGTGGTGGCCTAACTACGGCTACACTAGAAGGACAGTATTTGGTATCTGCGCTCT
GCTGAAGCCAGTTACCTTCGGAAAAAGAGTTGGTAGCTCTTGATCCGGCAAACAAACCACCGCTGGTAGC
GGTGGTTTTTTTGTTTGCAAGCAGCAGATTACGCGCAGAAAAAAAGGATCTCAAGAAGATCCTTTGATCT
TTTCTACGGGGTCTGACGCTCAGTGGAACGAAAACTCACGTTAAGGGATTTTGGTCATGAGATTATCAAA
AAGGATCTTCACCTAGATCCTTTTAAATTAAAAATGAAGTTTTAAATCAATCTAAAGTATATATGAGTAA
ACTTGGTCTGACAGTTACCAATGCTTAATCAGTGAGGCACCTATCTCAGCGATCTGTCTATTTCGTTCAT
CCATAGTTGCCTGACTCCCCGTCGTGTAGATAACTACGATACGGGAGGGCTTACCATCTGGCCCCAGTGC
TGCAATGATACCGCGAGACCCACGCTCACCGGCTCCAGATTTATCAGCAATAAACCAGCCAGCCGGAAGG
GCCGAGCGCAGAAGTGGTCCTGCAACTTTATCCGCCTCCATCCAGTCTATTAATTGTTGCCGGGAAGCTA
GAGTAAGTAGTTCGCCAGTTAATAGTTTGCGCAACGTTGTTGCCATTGCTGCAGGCATCGTGGTGTCACG
CTCGTCGTTTGGTATGGCTTCATTCAGCTCCGGTTCCCAACGATCAAGGCGAGTTACATGATCCCCCATG
TTGTGCAAAAAAGCGGTTAGCTCCTTCGGTCCTCCGATCGTTGTCAGAAGTAAGTTGGCCGCAGTGTTAT
CACTCATGGTTATGGCAGCACTGCATAATTCTCTTACTGTCATGCCATCCGTAAGATGCTTTTCTGTGAC
TGGTGAGTACTCAACCAAGTCATTCTGAGAATAGTGTATGCGGCGACCGAGTTGCTCTTGCCCGGCGTCA
ACACGGGATAATACCGCGCCACATAGCAGAACTTTAAAAGTGCTCATCATTGGAAAACGTTCTTCGGGGC
GAAAACTCTCAAGGATCTTACCGCTGTTGAGATCCAGTTCGATGTAACCCACTCGTGCACCCAACTGATC
TTCAGCATCTTTTACTTTCACCAGCGTTTCTGGGTGAGCAAAAACAGGAAGGCAAAATGCCGCAAAAAAG
GGAATAAGGGCGACACGGAAATGTTGAATACTCATACTCTTCCTTTTTCAATATTATTGAAGCATTTATC
AGGGTTATTGTCTCATGAGCGGATACATATTTGAATGTATTTAGAAAAATAAACAAATAGGGGTTCCGCG
CACATTTCCCCGAAAAGTGCCACCTGACGTCTAAGAAACCATTATTATCATGACATTAACCTATAAAAAT
AGGCGTATCACGAGGCCCTTTCGT
